Addgene plasmid #75463: pZE27GFP3E
Purpose: Plasmid for constitutive expression of gfp-pdt3E
Depositing lab: James Collins. Depositing organization: Boston University Medical Campus. Publication: Tunable protein degradation in bacteria. Cameron DE, Collins JJ. Nat Biotechnol. 2014 Dec;32(12):1276-81. doi: 10.1038/nbt.3053. Epub 2014 Nov 17. PubMed 25402616.
Backbone
  Vector backbone: pZE21
  Modifications to backbone: replace pLtetO promoter with placIq promoter
  Vector type: Bacterial Expression
Growth in bacteria
  Bacterial resistance: Kanamycin, 50 μg/mL
  Growth temperature: 37°C
  Growth strain: DH5alpha
  Copy number: High Copy
Gene/Insert
  Gene/Insert name: gfp-pdt#3E
  Species: E. coli
  Promoter: placIq promoter
  Cloning method: Restriction Enzyme; 5′ cloning site KpnI (not destroyed); 3′ cloning site HindIII (not destroyed)
  Sequencing primers: 5′ TGGTGCAAAACCTTTCGCGG
Terms and licenses: Academic/Nonprofit Terms; Industry Terms: Not Available to Industry
How to cite: pZE27GFP3E was a gift from James Collins (Addgene plasmid # 75463 ; http://n2t.net/addgene:75463 ; RRID:Addgene_75463)
