[The description below was written by a language model from this plasmid's Addgene catalogue record and pLannotate feature annotations shown in this document.]
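Description:
pZE27GFP3E is a small (about 3 kb) bacterial expression plasmid built on the pZE21 backbone, in which the original pLtetO promoter has been replaced by the placIq promoter. It replicates in E. coli from a high-copy ColE1/pMB1-type origin and is selected with kanamycin through a Tn5-derived neo (nptII) aminoglycoside phosphotransferase gene. The short tnpA fragment annotated just beyond that gene is most likely residual Tn5 sequence carried along with the resistance cassette rather than a functional transposase. The resistance cassette and origin are on the opposite strand to the expression cassette, with a lambda t0 terminator lying between the kanamycin marker and the origin.

The payload is gfp-pdt#3E, a GFP reporter fused to a protein degradation tag variant designated 3E, cloned between retained KpnI and HindIII sites. It is transcribed from the lacIq promoter, a mutant form of the lacI promoter whose single base change raises expression roughly tenfold, giving constitutive rather than inducible output. An rrnB T1 terminator follows the coding region. The automated annotation labels the roughly 700 bp open reading frame as a different fluorescent protein (hfriFP). The catalogue entry identifies it as gfp, so this is probably a similarity-based call. The tag itself is not annotated separately but presumably occupies sequence between the annotated reading frame and the terminator.

The record gives the purpose as constitutive expression of gfp-pdt3E, and the associated work concerns tunable protein degradation in bacteria. The plasmid therefore plausibly provides a steadily produced fluorescent substrate for measuring how this tag variant affects protein stability, although the record does not name the protease involved.
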