Features (pLannotate 1.2.2; 7 found; start..end, strand, type, name):
      2..64      +  promoter       lacIq promoter (fragment): lacI (mutant); In the lacIq allele, a single base change in the promoter boosts expression of the lacI gene about 10-fold.
     91..804     +  CDS            hfriFP: hfriFP is a fluorescent protein published in 2013, derived from Herbaspirillum frisingense.
    931..1017    +  terminator     rrnB T1 terminator: Escherichia coli rrnB; transcription terminator T1 from the E. coli rrnB gene
   1182..1770    -  rep_origin     ori: high-copy-number ColE1/pMB1/pBR322/pUC origin of replication
   1858..1952    -  terminator     lambda t0 terminator: transcription terminator from phage lambda
   1986..2777    -  CDS            neo: KKA2_KLEPN - Also known as kan, nptII. Experimental evidence at protein level: Swiss-Prot protein existence level 1. Resistance to kanamycin, neomycin, paromomycin, ribostamycin, butirosin and gentamicin B. From Klebsiella pneumoniae.
   2809..2928    -  CDS            tnpA (fragment): TN5P_ECOLX - Also known as tnp. Experimental evidence at protein level: Swiss-Prot protein existence level 1. Mediates transposition of transposon Tn5 by a 'cut and paste' mechanism. First, the monomeric transposase binds the 19 bp inverted DNA repeats flanking the transposon. Then, dimerization of the DNA- bound transposase creates a synaptic DNA complex. After nicking of the first DNA strand, excision of the transposon proceeds through a series of intermediates. The transposase then mediates the insertion of the transposon at a new site by strand transfer. The activity of the wild- type tran
>Addgene plasmid #75463 | pZE27GFP3E | depositor full sequence | sequence record 146491 | pZE27GFP3E sequence 2988 bps
CTCGAGTGGTGCAAAACCTTTCGCGGTATGGCATGATAGCGCCCGGAAGAGAGTCAATTCAGGGAATTCA
TTAAAGAGGACAAAGGTACCATGCGTAAAGGAGAAGAACTTTTCACTGGAGTTGTCCCAATTCTTGTTGA
ATTAGATGGTGATGTTAATGGGCACAAATTTTCTGTCAGTGGAGAGGGTGAAGGTGATGCAACATACGGA
AAACTTACCCTTAAATTTATTTGCACTACTGGAAAACTACCTGTTCCATGGCCAACACTTGTCACTACTT
TCGGTTATGGTGTTCAATGCTTTGCGAGATACCCAGATCATATGAAACAGCATGACTTTTTCAAGAGTGC
CATGCCCGAAGGTTACGTACAGGAAAGAACTATATTTTTCAAAGATGACGGGAACTACAAGACACGTGCT
GAAGTCAAGTTTGAAGGTGATACCCTTGTTAATAGAATCGAGTTAAAAGGTATTGATTTTAAAGAAGATG
GAAACATTCTTGGACACAAATTGGAATACAACTATAACTCACACAATGTATACATCATGGCAGACAAACA
AAAGAATGGAATCAAAGTTAACTTCAAAATTAGACACAACATTGAAGATGGAAGCGTTCAACTAGCAGAC
CATTATCAACAAAATACTCCAATTGGCGATGGCCCTGTCCTTTTACCAGACAACCATTACCTGTCCACAC
AATCTGCCCTTTCGAAAGATCCCAACGAAAAGAGAGACCACATGGTCCTTCTTGAGTTTGTAACAGCTGC
TGGGATTACACATGGCATGGATGAACTATACAAAGCGGCGAACAAAAACGAAGAAAACACCAACGAAGTG
CCCGACGGAATGCTGAACGCGGGCCAGGCGAACAGAAGACGAGTTTAATAAGCTTGATGGGGGATCCCAT
GGTACGCGTGCTAGAGGCATCAAATAAAACGAAAGGCTCAGTCGAAAGACTGGGCCTTTCGTTTTATCTG
TTGTTTGTCGGTGAACGCTCTCCTGAGTAGGACAAATCCGCCGCCCTAGACCTAGGGCGTTCGGCTGCGG
CGAGCGGTATCAGCTCACTCAAAGGCGGTAATACGGTTATCCACAGAATCAGGGGATAACGCAGGAAAGA
ACATGTGAGCAAAAGGCCAGCAAAAGGCCAGGAACCGTAAAAAGGCCGCGTTGCTGGCGTTTTTCCATAG
GCTCCGCCCCCCTGACGAGCATCACAAAAATCGACGCTCAAGTCAGAGGTGGCGAAACCCGACAGGACTA
TAAAGATACCAGGCGTTTCCCCCTGGAAGCTCCCTCGTGCGCTCTCCTGTTCCGACCCTGCCGCTTACCG
GATACCTGTCCGCCTTTCTCCCTTCGGGAAGCGTGGCGCTTTCTCATAGCTCACGCTGTAGGTATCTCAG
TTCGGTGTAGGTCGTTCGCTCCAAGCTGGGCTGTGTGCACGAACCCCCCGTTCAGCCCGACCGCTGCGCC
TTATCCGGTAACTATCGTCTTGAGTCCAACCCGGTAAGACACGACTTATCGCCACTGGCAGCAGCCACTG
GTAACAGGATTAGCAGAGCGAGGTATGTAGGCGGTGCTACAGAGTTCTTGAAGTGGTGGCCTAACTACGG
CTACACTAGAAGGACAGTATTTGGTATCTGCGCTCTGCTGAAGCCAGTTACCTTCGGAAAAAGAGTTGGT
AGCTCTTGATCCGGCAAACAAACCACCGCTGGTAGCGGTGGTTTTTTTGTTTGCAAGCAGCAGATTACGC
GCAGAAAAAAAGGATCTCAAGAAGATCCTTTGATCTTTTCTACGGGGTCTGACGCTCAGTGGAACGAAAA
CTCACGTTAAGGGATTTTGGTCATGACTAGTGCTTGGATTCTCACCAATAAAAAACGCCCGGCGGCAACC
GAGCGTTCTGAACAAATCCAGATGGAGTTCTGAGGTCATTACTGGATCTATCAACAGGAGTCCAAGCGAG
CTCTCGAACCCCAGAGTCCCGCTCAGAAGAACTCGTCAAGAAGGCGATAGAAGGCGATGCGCTGCGAATC
GGGAGCGGCGATACCGTAAAGCACGAGGAAGCGGTCAGCCCATTCGCCGCCAAGCTCTTCAGCAATATCA
CGGGTAGCCAACGCTATGTCCTGATAGCGGTCCGCCACACCCAGCCGGCCACAGTCGATGAATCCAGAAA
AGCGGCCATTTTCCACCATGATATTCGGCAAGCAGGCATCGCCATGGGTCACGACGAGATCCTCGCCGTC
GGGCATGCGCGCCTTGAGCCTGGCGAACAGTTCGGCTGGCGCGAGCCCCTGATGCTCTTCGTCCAGATCA
TCCTGATCGACAAGACCGGCTTCCATCCGAGTACGTGCTCGCTCGATGCGATGTTTCGCTTGGTGGTCGA
ATGGGCAGGTAGCCGGATCAAGCGTATGCAGCCGCCGCATTGCATCAGCCATGATGGATACTTTCTCGGC
AGGAGCAAGGTGAGATGACAGGAGATCCTGCCCCGGCACTTCGCCCAATAGCAGCCAGTCCCTTCCCGCT
TCAGTGACAACGTCGAGCACAGCTGCGCAAGGAACGCCCGTCGTGGCCAGCCACGATAGCCGCGCTGCCT
CGTCCTGCAGTTCATTCAGGGCACCGGACAGGTCGGTCTTGACAAAAAGAACCGGGCGCCCCTGCGCTGA
CAGCCGGAACACGGCGGCATCAGAGCAGCCGATTGTCTGTTGTGCCCAGTCATAGCCGAATAGCCTCTCC
ACCCAAGCGGCCGGAGAACCTGCGTGCAATCCATCTTGTTCAATCATGCGAAACGATCCTCATCCTGTCT
CTTGATCAGATCTTGATCCCCTGCGCCATCAGATCCTTGGCGGCAAGAAAGCCATCCAGTTTACTTTGCA
GGGCTTCCCAACCTTACCAGAGGGCGCCCCAGCTGGCAATTCCGACGTCTAAGAAACCATTATTATCATG
ACATTAACCTATAAAAATAGGCGTATCACGAGGCCCTTTCGTCTTCAC
