>Addgene plasmid #75463 | pZE27GFP3E | addgene partial sequence | sequence record 146627 | Neo-R 5'-GCCCAGTCATAGCCGAATAG-3'
ATCATGCGAAACGATCCTCATCCTGTCTCTTGATCAGATCTTGATCCCCTGCGCCATCAGATCCTTGGCG
GCAAGAAAGCCATCCAGTTTACTTTGCAGGGCTTCCCAACCTTACCAGAGGGCGCCCCAGCTGGCAATTC
CGACGTCTAAGAAACCATTATTATCATGACATTAACCTATAAAAATAGGCGTATCACGAGGCCCTTTCGT
CTTCACCTCGAGTGGTGCAAAACCTTTCGCGGTATGGCATGATAGCGCCCGGAAGAGAGTCAATTCAGGG
AATTCATTAAAGAGGACAAAGGTACCATGCGTAAAGGAGAAGAACTTTTCACTGGAGTTGTCCCAATTCT
TGTTGAATTAGATGGTGATGTTAATGGGCACAAATTTTCTGTCAGTGGAGAGGGTGAAGGTGATGCAACA
TACGGAAAACTTACCCTTAAATTTATTTGCACTACTGGAAAACTACCTGTTCC
