>Addgene plasmid #75463 | pZE27GFP3E | addgene partial sequence | sequence record 147382 | pBR322ori-F 5'-GGGAAACGCCTGGTATCTTT-3'
CTCTGACTTGAGCGTCGATTTTTGTGATGCTCGTCAGGGGGGCGGAGCCTATGGAAAAACGCCAGCAACG
CGGCCTTTTTACGGTTCCTGGCCTTTTGCTGGCCTTTTGCTCACATGTTCTTTCCTGCGTTATCCCCTGA
TTCTGTGGATAACCGTATTACCGCCTTTGAGTGAGCTGATACCGCTCGCCGCAGCCGAACGCCCTAGGTC
TAGGGCGGCGGATTTGTCCTACTCAGGAGAGCGTTCACCGACAAACAACAGATAAAACGAAAGGCCCAGT
CTTTCGACTGAGCCTTTCGTTTTATTTGATGCCTCTAGCACGCGTACCATGGGATCCCCCATCAAGCTTA
TTAAACTCGTCTTCTGTTCGCCTGGCCCGCGTTCAGCATTCCGTCGGGCACTTCGTTGGTGTTTTCTTCG
TTTTTGTTCGCCGCTTTGTATAGTTCATCCATGCCATGTGTAATCCCAGCAGCTGTTACAAACTCAAGAA
GGACCATGTGGTCTCTCTTTTCGTTGGGATCTTTCGAAAGGGCAGATTGTGTGGACAGGTAATGGTTGTC
TGGTAAAAGGACAGGGCCATCGCCAATTGGAGTATTTTGTTGATAATGGTCTGCTAGTTGAACGCTTCCA
TCTTCAATGTTGTGTCTAATTTTGAAGTTAACTTTGATTCCATTCTTTTGTTTGTCTGCCATGATGTATA
CATTGTGTGAGTTATAGTTGTATTCCAATTTGTGTCCAAGAATGTTTCCATCTTCTTTAAAATCAATACC
